>Addgene plasmid #47547 | pEN_TT MEK5-DD-mRFP1 | addgene partial sequence | sequence record 70441 | mRFP1-R 5'-GGAGCCGTACTGGAACTGAG-3'
CAGGGGGCCGCCCTTGGTCACCTTCAGCTTGGCGGTCTGGGTGCCCTCGTAGGGGCGGCCCTCGCCCTCG
CCCTCGATCTCGAACTCGTGGCCGTTCACGGAGCCCTCCATGCGCACCTTGAAGCGCATGAACTCCTTGA
TGACGTCCTCGGAGGAGGCCATAGATCTGTCGACCGGGGGCCCCTGCTGGCTCCGCCTCTCCTCCAGCGC
CCGGCACACCCACATGGACACCACGGCGGCATTTCCATCATTGAACTGCACGATGAACGGGTGGCCCATC
AATTCTTCAGGTGCTGGCCTTTCTTTTGGCTGTTTTCGCATACACTGAGTGATGAAATGTACAAATGGCT
CCGAGAACTCTCCAACTGGAAGGACGGGCGAATCCTCATCAACAATGCACTGCAGAAGCTGGAGAGGCAT
TAAAGATCCCTGGTTTTTCTGAATCTGAGGATATGGAAACCTCCCAAGAGCAAGCTCCATAAAAGAGATT
CCTAAGCTCCAGACATCAGAATGAATTCCATACTGCTCCCCTGAAATCCTTTCAGGCGCCATATAAGCAT
TTGTTCCAACATAATCCTTGGCTATATCATTCACCAGCTGAGTGCTAACTCCAAAATCACACAGCTTAAC
CTGTCCTCTTGTGTTTACTAGCATATTGGAGGGCTTCACGTCTCTATGTAAAATCTTTAAACTCCACAAA
TAAGTAAGGCCTTTAACAACTGCTACTGCAATTCTTCCAAGGACATGTTCTGGCATTTTCCTATATACAT
CCAAAGATCCCCCATCCATGAATTCTGTACATATTGAAATCCTGTTTTCTACAAAAAATGCTCCATAAAA
TCCAATGATATATGATGAAATCGCACTTATAAAGAATTTCCAATTCAGACATAATTTGCTTCTGAAGTTC
CAGTGTAATATCTAGTAGTATGACCTTTACAGCTAATATTTTNCCACTCGGGACATGATATGCTTTGTAN
ANTGTGCCTCNGTTGCCATGACCAAAANTGTCCNGANATCGNATGTCTTGTTCATNCATCTGGCCATGGG
CTANTANTTTTTTTCANTTCACNAAAAANTTNTTTAAN
