[The description below was written by a language model from this plasmid's Addgene catalogue record.]
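Description:
pEN_TT MEK5-DD-mRFP1 is a Gateway entry vector built on the pEN_TTmiRc2 backbone (about 4.4 kb without insert) and propagated in E. coli under gentamicin selection. The record does not list the origin of replication or copy number, and no feature table is provided, so the promoter and the recombination sites are not explicitly documented. The stated purpose describes the cassette as inducible, but the inducing system is not spelled out in the fields given. As an entry vector, the plasmid is not meant to be the final expression vehicle. Its cassette is intended to be transferred by Gateway recombination into a compatible destination vector, which then supplies the delivery and selection functions needed in mammalian cells.

The payload is a roughly 2 kb insert encoding human MEK5 (MAP2K5), the dual-specificity MAP kinase kinase that acts upstream of ERK5. It carries the substitutions S311D and T315D. These replace phosphorylatable serine and threonine residues with acidic aspartates to mimic phosphorylation, yielding the constitutively active "DD" form of the kinase. The monomeric red fluorescent protein mRFP1 is fused to the C terminus, so expression and localisation of the mutant can be followed by fluorescence. The insert was cloned by restriction digestion between SpeI and MfeI sites, both of which remain intact, and part of the plasmid derives from an earlier deposited construct.

The construct serves to build inducible expression vectors that switch on MEK5 pathway signalling independently of upstream stimuli. The associated work examined MAP kinase signalling networks controlling host cell death during coxsackievirus B3 infection.
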