Addgene plasmid #47547: pEN_TT MEK5-DD-mRFP1
Purpose: Gateway entry vector for an inducible mRFP1-tagged constitutively active MEK5 mutant
Depositing lab: Kevin Janes. Depositing organization: University of Virginia. Publication: An ERK-p38 subnetwork coordinates host cell apoptosis and necrosis during coxsackievirus B3 infection. Jensen KJ, Garmaroudi FS, Zhang J, Lin J, Boroomand S, Zhang M, Luo Z, Yang D, Luo H, McManus BM, Janes KA. Cell Host Microbe. 2013 Jan 16;13(1):67-76. doi: 10.1016/j.chom.2012.11.009. Epub 2013 Jan 16. PubMed 23332156.
Backbone
  Vector backbone: pEN_TTmiRc2
  Backbone manufacturer: Addgene #25752
  Backbone size w/o insert (bp): 4422
  Vector type: Entry vector
Growth in bacteria
  Bacterial resistance: Gentamicin, 10 μg/mL
  Growth temperature: 37°C
  Growth strain: DH5alpha
  Copy number: Unknown
Gene/Insert
  Gene/Insert name: MEK5-DD (alt names: MEK5; MAP2K5; MAPKK5)
  Species: H. sapiens (human)
  Insert size (bp): 2025
  Mutation: S311D, T315D
  Entrez Gene: MAP2K5 (a.k.a. HsT17454, MAPKK5, MEK5, PRKMK5)
  Tag / fusion protein: mRFP (C terminal on insert)
  Cloning method: Restriction Enzyme; 5′ cloning site SpeI (not destroyed); 3′ cloning site MfeI (not destroyed)
  Sequencing primers: 5′ pCEP-fwd; 3′ N/A
Resource information
  A portion of this plasmid was derived from a plasmid made by: Addgene #23805
Terms and licenses: Academic/Nonprofit Terms; Industry Terms: Not Available to Industry
How to cite: pEN_TT MEK5-DD-mRFP1 was a gift from Kevin Janes (Addgene plasmid # 47547 ; http://n2t.net/addgene:47547 ; RRID:Addgene_47547)
